Addgene plasmid #238238: PB_TetON_mCherry-P2A
Purpose: For integration of mCherry control
Depositing lab: Denes Hnisz. Depositing organization: Max Planck Institute for Molecular Genetics. Publication: Probing condensate microenvironments with a micropeptide killswitch. Zhang Y, Stoppelkamp I, Fernandez-Pernas P, Allram M, Charman M, Magalhaes AP, Piedavent-Salomon M, Sommer G, Sung YC, Meyer K, Grams N, Halko E, Dongre S, Meierhofer D, Malszycki M, Ilik IA, Aktas T, Kraushar ML, Vastenhouw N, Weitzman MD, Grebien F, Niskanen H, Hnisz D. Nature. 2025 Jun 4. doi: 10.1038/s41586-025-09141-5. PubMed 40468084.
Backbone
  Vector backbone: PB-TetON
  Vector type: Mammalian Expression
Growth in bacteria
  Bacterial resistance: Ampicillin, 100 μg/mL
  Growth temperature: 37°C
  Growth strain: DH5alpha
  Copy number: High Copy
Gene/Insert
  Gene/Insert name: mCherry
  Species: H. sapiens (human)
  Cloning method: Gibson Cloning
Terms and licenses: Academic/Nonprofit Terms; Industry Terms: Not Available to Industry
How to cite: PB_TetON_mCherry-P2A was a gift from Denes Hnisz (Addgene plasmid # 238238 ; http://n2t.net/addgene:238238 ; RRID:Addgene_238238)
