[The description below was written by a language model from this plasmid's Addgene catalogue record and pLannotate feature annotations shown in this document.]
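Description:
PB_TetON_mCherry-P2A is a mammalian expression plasmid built on the PB-TetON backbone, an all-in-one doxycycline-inducible design intended for stable genomic integration. The "PB" in the name suggests piggyBac transposition, but the feature table does not annotate transposon terminal repeats, so the integration mechanism cannot be confirmed from the record. In bacteria it is maintained as a high-copy plasmid through a ColE1/pUC-type origin and selected with ampicillin (AmpR, under its own bla promoter). An f1 origin and remnants of the lac promoter/operator, lacZα and lacI are carried over from the cloning backbone. Two short matches to the phage lambda portal protein are most likely spurious or stuffer-derived annotations with no functional role.

The payload consists of two mammalian cassettes in the same orientation. In the first, a TRE3G Tet-responsive promoter drives mCherry, the monomeric red fluorescent protein derived from Discosoma (the catalogue's "human" species entry does not reflect the origin of the gene), followed by an HSV TK polyadenylation signal. The name indicates a P2A self-cleaving peptide after mCherry, but it is not annotated and no downstream coding partner is listed. In the second cassette, an EF-1α core promoter joined to an HTLV-1 LTR fragment constitutively expresses a reverse tetracycline transactivator (annotated as rtTA3 with a VP16-derived activation domain). It is followed by puromycin N-acetyltransferase and an SV40 poly(A) signal. How the two reading frames are linked is not annotated. Puromycin therefore selects integrated cells, and doxycycline switches on mCherry. The stated purpose is integration of an mCherry-only control, presumably for comparison with related inducible constructs from the same study.
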