Features (pLannotate 1.2.2; 23 found; start..end, strand, type, name):
     21..140     +  CDS            B (fragment): PORTL_LAMBD - Experimental evidence at protein level: Swiss-Prot protein existence level 1. Forms the portal vertex of the capsid (PubMed:6228056, PubMed:6232391). This portal plays critical roles in head assembly, genome packaging, neck/tail attachment, and genome ejection (Probable). The portal protein multimerizes as a single ring-shaped homododecamer arranged around a central channel (PubMed:6232391). Binds to the terminase subunits to form the packaging machine (PubMed:7799432). From Escherichia phage lambda (Bacteriophage lambda).
    658..1036    +  promoter       TRE3G promoter: 3rd-generation Tet-responsive promoter that can be activated by binding of Tet-On® 3G
   1055..1762    +  CDS            mCherry: mCherry is a basic (constitutively fluorescent) red fluorescent protein published in 2004, derived from Discosoma sp.. It is reported to be a very rapidly-maturing monomer with low acid sensitivity.
   1979..2027    +  polyA_signal   HSV TK poly(A) signal: herpes simplex virus thymidine kinase polyadenylation signal (Cole and Stacy, 1985)
   2118..2134    -  polyA_signal   bGH poly(A) signal (fragment): bovine growth hormone polyadenylation signal
   2258..2469    +  promoter       EF-1α core promoter: core promoter for human elongation factor EF-1α
   2482..2750    +  LTR            5' LTR (truncated): truncated 5' long terminal repeat (LTR) from human T-cell leukemia virus (HTLV) type 1
   2784..3481    +  CDS            rtTA3 (fragment): reverse tetracycline transactivator 3 activates expression from Tet-responsive promoters in the presence of doxycycline
   3411..3521    +  CDS            VP48: 3 tandem repeats of the minimal activation domain of herpes simplex virus VP16 (Cheng et al., 2013)
   3582..4181    +  CDS            PuroR: puromycin N-acetyltransferase; pac from Streptomyces alboniger; confers resistance to puromycin
   4182..4209    +  misc_feature   WPRE (fragment): woodchuck hepatitis virus posttranscriptional regulatory element
   4214..4335    +  polyA_signal   SV40 poly(A) signal: SV40 polyadenylation signal
   4353..4445    +  ncRNA          G-CSF SLDE: Accession: RF00183 - G-CSF factor stem-loop destabilising element (SLDE)
   5142..5609    +  CDS            B (fragment): PORTL_LAMBD - Experimental evidence at protein level: Swiss-Prot protein existence level 1. Forms the portal vertex of the capsid (PubMed:6228056, PubMed:6232391). This portal plays critical roles in head assembly, genome packaging, neck/tail attachment, and genome ejection (Probable). The portal protein multimerizes as a single ring-shaped homododecamer arranged around a central channel (PubMed:6232391). Binds to the terminase subunits to form the packaging machine (PubMed:7799432). From Escherichia phage lambda (Bacteriophage lambda).
   5647..5663    -  protein_bind   lac operator: The lac repressor binds to the lac operator to inhibit transcription in E. coli. This inhibition can be relieved by adding lactose or isopropyl-β-D-thiogalactopyranoside (IPTG). lac repressor encoded by lacI
   5671..5701    -  promoter       lac promoter: promoter for the E. coli lac operon
   5716..5737    -  protein_bind   CAP binding site: CAP binding activates transcription in the presence of cAMP. E. coli catabolite activator protein
   5750..5842    -  CDS            lacI (fragment): lac repressor; lacI; The lac repressor binds to the lac operator to inhibit transcription in E. coli. This inhibition can be relieved by adding lactose or isopropyl-β-D-thiogalactopyranoside (IPTG).
   6025..6613    -  rep_origin     ori: high-copy-number ColE1/pMB1/pBR322/pUC origin of replication
   6784..7644    -  CDS            AmpR: β-lactamase; bla; confers resistance to ampicillin, carbenicillin, and related antibiotics
   7645..7749    -  promoter       AmpR promoter: bla
   7802..8230    -  rep_origin     f1 ori (sequence partly withheld): f1 bacteriophage origin of replication; arrow indicates direction of (+) strand synthesis
   8235..19      -  CDS            lacZα (fragment) (across the origin): LacZα fragment of β-galactosidase; lacZ fragment
>Addgene plasmid #238238 | PB_TetON_mCherry-P2A | addgene full sequence | sequence record 474528 | Addgene NGS Result
GTAAAACGACGGCCAGTGAGCGCGCCTCGTTCATTCACGTTTTTGAACCCGTGGAGGACGGGCAGACTCG
CGGTGCAAATGTGTTTTACAGCGTGATGGAGCAGATGAAGATGCTCGACACGCTGCAGAACACGCAGCTA
GATTAACCCTAGAAAGATAATCATATTGTGACGTACGTTAAAGATAATCATGTGTAAAATTGACGCATGT
GTTTTATCGGTCTGTATATCGAGGTTTATTTATTAATTTGAATAGATATTAAGTTTTATTATATTTACAC
TTACATACTAATAATAAATTCAACAAACAATTTATTTATGTTTATTTATTTATTAAAAAAAACAAAAACT
CAAAATTTCTTCTATAAAGTAACAAAACTTTTATGAGGGACAGCCCCCCCCCAAAGCCCCCAGGGATGTA
ATTACGTCCCTCCCCCGCTAGGGGGCAGCAGCGAGCCGCCCGGGGCTCCGCTCCGGTCCGGCGCTCCCCC
CGCATCCCCGAGCCGGCAGCGTGCGGGGACAGCCCGGGCACGGGGAAGGTGGCACGGGATCGCTTTCCTC
TGAACGCTTCTCGCTGCTCTTTGAGCCTGCAGACACCTGGGGGGATACGGGGAAAAGGCCTCCACGGCCA
CTAGTCTTTCGTCTTCAAGAATTCCTCGAGTTTACTCCCTATCAGTGATAGAGAACGTATGAAGAGTTTA
CTCCCTATCAGTGATAGAGAACGTATGCAGACTTTACTCCCTATCAGTGATAGAGAACGTATAAGGAGTT
TACTCCCTATCAGTGATAGAGAACGTATGACCAGTTTACTCCCTATCAGTGATAGAGAACGTATCTACAG
TTTACTCCCTATCAGTGATAGAGAACGTATATCCAGTTTACTCCCTATCAGTGATAGAGAACGTATAAGC
TTTAGGCGTGTACGGTGGGCGCCTATAAAAGCAGAGCTCGTTTAGTGAACCGTCAGATCGCCTGGAGCAA
TTCCACAACACTTTTGTCTTATACCAACTTTCCGTACCACTTCCTACCCTCGTAAAGGTCTAGAGCTAGC
CACCATGGTTTCCAAAGGAGAGGAGGATAATATGGCTATAATTAAAGAGTTTATGCGGTTCAAGGTGCAT
ATGGAGGGATCTGTGAACGGTCACGAGTTCGAAATCGAGGGCGAAGGCGAGGGGCGACCCTATGAAGGGA
CACAGACGGCCAAACTGAAGGTGACCAAGGGTGGCCCCCTGCCTTTCGCCTGGGACATCCTGTCACCCCA
GTTTATGTACGGCTCTAAGGCTTACGTTAAGCACCCTGCCGATATTCCGGACTACTTGAAACTGAGCTTC
CCTGAAGGGTTCAAGTGGGAACGGGTAATGAATTTTGAGGATGGCGGTGTAGTCACAGTTACCCAGGACA
GCTCTCTTCAGGACGGAGAATTTATCTATAAGGTTAAACTTCGGGGCACTAACTTCCCATCAGACGGCCC
CGTGATGCAGAAGAAAACTATGGGCTGGGAAGCCAGCTCAGAACGCATGTATCCCGAGGACGGAGCACTG
AAGGGAGAAATCAAGCAGCGACTCAAGCTGAAGGATGGGGGACATTATGATGCTGAGGTCAAAACCACCT
ATAAGGCCAAGAAACCCGTTCAGCTTCCTGGGGCATACAACGTGAATATCAAACTGGATATTACATCCCA
TAACGAAGACTATACCATCGTGGAACAGTACGAGCGGGCCGAGGGCAGACATAGCACAGGGGGCATGGAT
GAATTGTACAAGGGAAGCGGAGCTACTAACTTCAGCCTGCTGAAGCAGGCTGGAGACGTGGAGGAGAACC
CTGGACCTGGAAGCGGATAGTGTACAAGACCGGTTGACCGGTTAGTAATGAGTTTAAACGGGGGAGGAAG
ACCGGTTGACCGGTTAGTAATGAGTTTAAACGGGGGAGGCTAACTGAAACACGGAAGGAGACAATACCGG
AAGGAACCCGCGCTATGACGGCAATAAAAAGACAGAATAAAACGCACGGGTGTTGGGTCGTTTGTTCATA
AACGCGGGGTTCGGTCCCAGGGCTGGCACTCTGTCGATACCCCACCGAGACCCCATTGGGGCCAATACGC
CCGCGTTTCTTCCTTTTCCCCACCCCACCCCCCAAGTTCGGGTGAAGGCCCAGGGCTCGCAGCCAACGTC
GGGGCGGCAGGCCCTGCCATAGCAGATCTGCGAAATCGGATCCAGCTGAATCTAAGTGGATCTGCGATCG
CTCCGGTGCCCGTCAGTGGGCAGAGCGCACATCGCCCACAGTCCCCGAGAAGTTGGGGGGAGGGGTCGGC
AATTGAACGGGTGCCTAGAGAAGGTGGCGCGGGGTAAACTGGGAAAGTGATGTCGTGTACTGGCTCCGCC
TTTTTCCCGAGGGTGGGGGAGAACCGTATATAAGTGCAGTAGTCGCCGTGAACGTTCTTTTTCGCAACGG
GTTTGCCGCCAGAACACAGCTGAAGCTTCGAGGGGCTCGCATCTCTCCTTCACGCGCCCGCCGCCCTACC
TGAGGCCGCCATCCACGCCGGTTGAGTCGCGTTCTGCCGCCTCCCGCCTGTGGTGCCTCCTGAACTGCGT
CCGCCGTCTAGGTAAGTTTAAAGCTCAGGTCGAGACCGGGCCTTTGTCCGGCGCTCCCTTGGAGCCTACC
TAGACTCAGCCGGCTCTCCACGCTTTGCCTGACCCTGCTTGCTCAACTCTACGTCTTTGTTTCGTTTTCT
GTTCTGCGCCGTTACAGATCTAAGCTGTGACCGGCGCCTACTCTAGAGCCGCCATGTCTAGACTGGACAA
GAGCAAAGTCATAAACTCTGCTCTGGAATTACTCAATGGAGTCGGTATCGAAGGCCTGACGACAAGGAAA
CTCGCTCAAAAGCTGGGAGTTGAGCAGCCTACCCTGTACTGGCACGTGAAGAACAAGCGGGCCCTGCTCG
ATGCCCTGCCAATCGAGATGCTGGACAGGCATCATACCCACTCCTGCCCCCTGGAAGGCGAGTCATGGCA
AGACTTTCTGCGGAACAACGCCAAGTCATACCGCTGTGCTCTCCTCTCACATCGCGACGGGGCTAAAGTG
CATCTCGGCACCCGCCCAACAGAGAAACAGTACGAAACCCTGGAAAATCAGCTCGCGTTCCTGTGTCAGC
AAGGCTTCTCCCTGGAGAACGCACTGTACGCTCTGTCCGCCGTGGGCCACTTTACACTGGGCTGCGTATT
GGAGGAACAGGAGCATCAAGTAGCAAAAGAGGAAAGAGAGACACCTACCACCGATTCTATGCCCCCACTT
CTGAAACAAGCAATTGAGCTGTTCGACCGGCAGGGAGCCGAACCTGCCTTCCTTTTCGGCCTGGAACTAA
TCATATGTGGCCTGGAGAAACAGCTAAAGTGCGAAAGCGGCGGGCCGACCGACGCCCTTGACGATTTTGA
CTTAGACATGCTCCCAGCCGATGCCCTTGACGACTTTGACCTTGATATGCTGCCTGCTGACGCTCTTGAC
GATTTTGACCTTGACATGCTCCCCGGGGAGGGCAGAGGAAGTCTTCTAACATGCGGTGACGTGGAGGAGA
ATCCCGGCCCTATGACCGAGTACAAGCCCACGGTGCGCCTCGCCACCCGCGACGACGTCCCCAGGGCCGT
ACGCACCCTCGCCGCCGCGTTCGCCGACTACCCCGCCACGCGCCACACCGTCGATCCGGACCGCCACATC
GAGCGGGTCACCGAGCTGCAAGAACTCTTCCTCACGCGCGTCGGGCTCGACATCGGCAAGGTGTGGGTCG
CGGACGACGGCGCCGCGGTGGCGGTCTGGACCACGCCGGAGAGCGTCGAAGCGGGGGCGGTGTTCGCCGA
GATCGGCCCGCGCATGGCCGAGTTGAGCGGTTCCCGGCTGGCCGCGCAGCAACAGATGGAAGGCCTCCTG
GCGCCGCACCGGCCCAAGGAGCCCGCGTGGTTCCTGGCCACCGTCGGCGTCTCGCCCGACCACCAGGGCA
AGGGTCTGGGCAGCGCCGTCGTGCTCCCCGGAGTGGAGGCGGCCGAGCGCGCCGGGGTGCCCGCCTTCCT
GGAGACCTCCGCGCCCCGCAACCTCCCCTTCTACGAGCGGCTCGGCTTCACCGTCACCGCCGACGTCGAG
GTGCCCGAAGGACCGCGCACCTGGTGCATGACCCGCAAGCCCGGTGCCTGAAATCAACCTCTGGATTACA
AAATTTGTGGGTAAACTTGTTTATTGCAGCTTATAATGGTTACAAATAAAGCAATAGCATCACAAATTTC
ACAAATAAAGCATTTTTTTCACTGCATTCTAGTTGTGGTTTGTCCAAACTCATCAATGTATCTTATCATG
TCTGGAATTGACTCAAATGATGTCAATTAGTCTATCAGAAGCTCATCTGGTCTCCCTTCCGGGGGACAAG
ACATCCCTGTTTAATATTTAAACAGCAGTGTTCCCAAACTGGGTTCTTATATCCCTTGCTCTGGTCAACC
AGGTTGCAGGGTTTCCTGTCCTCACAGGAACGAAGTCCCTAAAGAAACAGTGGCAGCCAGGTTTAGCCCC
GGAATTGACTGGATTCCTTTTTTAGGGCCCATTGGTATGGCTTTTTCCCCGTATCCCCCCAGGTGTCTGC
AGGCTCAAAGAGCAGCGAGAAGCGTTCAGAGGAAAGCGATCCCGTGCCACCTTCCCCGTGCCCGGGCTGT
CCCCGCACGCTGCCGGCTCGGGGATGCGGGGGGAGCGCCGGACCGGAGCGGAGCCCCGGGCGGCTCGCTG
CTGCCCCCTAGCGGGGGAGGGACGTAATTACATCCCTGGGGGCTTTGGGGGGGGGCTGTCCCTGATATCT
ATAACAAGAAAATATATATATAATAAGTTATCACGTAAGTAGAACATGAAATAACAATATAATTATCGTA
TGAGTTAAATCTTAAAAGTCACGTAAAAGATAATCATGCGTCATTTTGACTCACGCGGTCGTTATAGTTC
AAAATCAGTGACACTTACCGCATTGACAAGCACGCCTCACGGGAGCTCCAAGCGGCGACTGAGATGTCCT
AAATGCACAGCGACGGATTCGCGCTATTTAGAAAGAGAGAGCAATATTTCAAGAATGCATGCGTCAATTT
TACGCAGACTATCTTTCTAGGGTTAATCTAGCTGCATCAGGATCATATCGTCGGGTCTTTTTTCCGGCTC
AGTCATCGCCCAAGCTGGCGCTATCTGGGCATCGGGGAGGAAGAAGCCCGTGCCTTTTCCCGCGAGGTTG
AAGCGGCATGGAAAGAGTTTGCCGAGGATGACTGCTGCTGCATTGACGTTGAGCGAAAACGCACGTTTAC
CATGATGATTCGGGAAGGTGTGGCCATGCACGCCTTTAACGGTGAACTGTTCGTTCAGGCCACCTGGGAT
ACCAGTTCGTCGCGGCTTTTCCGGACACAGTTCCGGATGGTCAGCCCGAAGCGCATCAGCAACCCGAACA
ATACCGGCGACAGCCGGAACTGCCGTGCCGGTGTGCAGATTAATGACAGCGGTGCGGCGCTGGGATATTA
CGTCAGCGAGGACGGGTATCCTGGCTGGATGCCGCAGAAATGGACATGGATACCCCGTGAGTTACCCGGC
GGGCGCGCTTGGCGTAATCATGGTCATAGCTGTTTCCTGTGTGAAATTGTTATCCGCTCACAATTCCACA
CAACATACGAGCCGGAAGCATAAAGTGTAAAGCCTGGGGTGCCTAATGAGTGAGCTAACTCACATTAATT
GCGTTGCGCTCACTGCCCGCTTTCCAGTCGGGAAACCTGTCGTGCCAGCTGCATTAATGAATCGGCCAAC
GCGCGGGGAGAGGCGGTTTGCGTATTGGGCGCTCTTCCGCTTCCTCGCTCACTGACTCGCTGCGCTCGGT
CGTTCGGCTGCGGCGAGCGGTATCAGCTCACTCAAAGGCGGTAATACGGTTATCCACAGAATCAGGGGAT
AACGCAGGAAAGAACATGTGAGCAAAAGGCCAGCAAAAGGCCAGGAACCGTAAAAAGGCCGCGTTGCTGG
CGTTTTTCCATAGGCTCCGCCCCCCTGACGAGCATCACAAAAATCGACGCTCAAGTCAGAGGTGGCGAAA
CCCGACAGGACTATAAAGATACCAGGCGTTTCCCCCTGGAAGCTCCCTCGTGCGCTCTCCTGTTCCGACC
CTGCCGCTTACCGGATACCTGTCCGCCTTTCTCCCTTCGGGAAGCGTGGCGCTTTCTCATAGCTCACGCT
GTAGGTATCTCAGTTCGGTGTAGGTCGTTCGCTCCAAGCTGGGCTGTGTGCACGAACCCCCCGTTCAGCC
CGACCGCTGCGCCTTATCCGGTAACTATCGTCTTGAGTCCAACCCGGTAAGACACGACTTATCGCCACTG
GCAGCAGCCACTGGTAACAGGATTAGCAGAGCGAGGTATGTAGGCGGTGCTACAGAGTTCTTGAAGTGGT
GGCCTAACTACGGCTACACTAGAAGAACAGTATTTGGTATCTGCGCTCTGCTGAAGCCAGTTACCTTCGG
AAAAAGAGTTGGTAGCTCTTGATCCGGCAAACAAACCACCGCTGGTAGCGGTGGTTTTTTTGTTTGCAAG
CAGCAGATTACGCGCAGAAAAAAAGGATCTCAAGAAGATCCTTTGATCTTTTCTACGGGGTCTGACGCTC
AGTGGAACGAAAACTCACGTTAAGGGATTTTGGTCATGAGATTATCAAAAAGGATCTTCACCTAGATCCT
TTTAAATTAAAAATGAAGTTTTAAATCAATCTAAAGTATATATGAGTAAACTTGGTCTGACAGTTACCAA
TGCTTAATCAGTGAGGCACCTATCTCAGCGATCTGTCTATTTCGTTCATCCATAGTTGCCTGACTCCCCG
TCGTGTAGATAACTACGATACGGGAGGGCTTACCATCTGGCCCCAGTGCTGCAATGATACCGCGAGACCC
ACGCTCACCGGCTCCAGATTTATCAGCAATAAACCAGCCAGCCGGAAGGGCCGAGCGCAGAAGTGGTCCT
GCAACTTTATCCGCCTCCATCCAGTCTATTAATTGTTGCCGGGAAGCTAGAGTAAGTAGTTCGCCAGTTA
ATAGTTTGCGCAACGTTGTTGCCATTGCTACAGGCATCGTGGTGTCACGCTCGTCGTTTGGTATGGCTTC
ATTCAGCTCCGGTTCCCAACGATCAAGGCGAGTTACATGATCCCCCATGTTGTGCAAAAAAGCGGTTAGC
TCCTTCGGTCCTCCGATCGTTGTCAGAAGTAAGTTGGCCGCAGTGTTATCACTCATGGTTATGGCAGCAC
TGCATAATTCTCTTACTGTCATGCCATCCGTAAGATGCTTTTCTGTGACTGGTGAGTACTCAACCAAGTC
ATTCTGAGAATAGTGTATGCGGCGACCGAGTTGCTCTTGCCCGGCGTCAATACGGGATAATACCGCGCCA
CATAGCAGAACTTTAAAAGTGCTCATCATTGGAAAACGTTCTTCGGGGCGAAAACTCTCAAGGATCTTAC
CGCTGTTGAGATCCAGTTCGATGTAACCCACTCGTGCACCCAACTGATCTTCAGCATCTTTTACTTTCAC
CAGCGTTTCTGGGTGAGCAAAAACAGGAAGGCAAAATGCCGCAAAAAAGGGAATAAGGGCGACACGGAAA
TGTTGAATACTCATACTCTTCCTTTTTCAATATTATTGAAGCATTTATCAGGGTTATTGTCTCATGAGCG
GATACATATTTGAATGTATTTAGAAAAATAAACAAATAGGGGTTCCGCGCACATTTCCCCGAAAAGTGCC
ACCTAAATTGTAAGCGTTAATATTTTGTTAAAATTCGCGTTAAATTTTTGTTAAATCAGCTCATTTTTTA
ACCAATAGGCCGAAATCGGCAAAATCCCTTATAAATCAAAAGAATAGACCGAGATAGGGT
[37 nt withheld, positions 7901-7937]
AAAGAACGTGGACTCCAACGTCAAAGG
[49 nt withheld, positions 7965-8013]
T
[91 nt withheld, positions 8015-8105]
G
[124 nt withheld, positions 8107-8230]
CCCATTCGCCATTCAGGCTGCGCAACTGTTGGGAAGGGCGATCGGTGCGGGCCTCTTCGCTATTACGCCA
GCTGGCGAAAGGGGGATGTGCTGCAAGGCGATTAAGTTGGGTAACGCCAGGGTTTTCCCAGTCACGACGT
T
